Addgene plasmid #62648: pJexpress414_OmpA171_H1256
Purpose: OmpA redesign hybrid with wild-type strands 1256
Depositing lab: Timothy Whitehead. Depositing organization: Michigan State University. Publication: Computational redesign of the lipid-facing surface of the outer membrane protein OmpA. Stapleton JA, Whitehead TA, Nanda V. Proc Natl Acad Sci U S A. 2015 Jul 21. pii: 201501836. 10.1073/pnas.1501836112 PubMed 26199411.
Backbone
  Vector backbone: pJexpress414
  Backbone manufacturer: DNA2.0
  Backbone size w/o insert (bp): 4000
  Total vector size (bp): 4647
  Vector type: Bacterial Expression, Synthetic Biology
Growth in bacteria
  Bacterial resistance: Ampicillin, 100 μg/mL
  Growth temperature: 37°C
  Growth strain: XL1 Blue
  Copy number: High Copy
Gene/Insert
  Gene/Insert name: OmpA_H1256
  Species: Synthetic
  Insert size (bp): 642
  Promoter: T7
  Tag / fusion protein: FlAsH (C terminal on insert); 6His (C terminal on insert)
  Cloning method: Unknown
  Sequencing primers: 5′ pTF 5′-CTCGAAAATAATAAAGGGAAAATCAG-3′; 3′ pTR 5′-TGGTAGTGTGGGGACTC-3′
Terms and licenses: Academic/Nonprofit Terms; Industry Terms: Not Available to Industry
Depositor comments: Amino acid sequence: mkktaiaiavalagfatvaqaapndntWyTgAkLgWsqyhdtgfinnngpthenqLgAgAfGgYqVnpyVgLeLgVdVlgrmpykgsvengaykaqgYqAtLkMgVpitddLdIyTrLgGmVwradtksnvygknhdtgvsPvFaGgVeYaItpeIaMrLeTqHtnnigdYPYDVPDYAtrpdnWmVsLgAsYrfgCCPGCCHHHHHH
How to cite: pJexpress414_OmpA171_H1256 was a gift from Timothy Whitehead (Addgene plasmid # 62648 ; http://n2t.net/addgene:62648 ; RRID:Addgene_62648)
