[The description below was written by a language model from this plasmid's Addgene catalogue record.]
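Description:
pJexpress414_OmpA171_H1256 is a bacterial expression plasmid built on the commercial pJexpress414 backbone (about 4 kb; total construct about 4.6 kb). It is maintained as a high-copy plasmid in E. coli under ampicillin selection. The record gives no feature table, so the origin of replication and any additional regulatory elements of the backbone are not stated beyond the T7 promoter that drives the insert. This promoter implies expression in a host that supplies T7 RNA polymerase.

The payload is a synthetic open reading frame of roughly 640 bp, OmpA_H1256. It encodes a variant of the transmembrane beta-barrel domain of the E. coli outer membrane protein OmpA; the "171" in the name presumably refers to that truncated domain, although the record does not spell this out. The construct comes from a study in which the lipid-facing surface of OmpA was computationally redesigned. This version is a hybrid in which strands 1, 2, 5 and 6 keep the wild-type sequence, and the remaining strands presumably carry the redesigned residues. The protein has a C-terminal FlAsH tag, a tetracysteine motif that binds biarsenical fluorescent dyes, followed by a 6xHis tag for affinity purification or detection. The depositor's protein sequence also suggests an N-terminal secretion signal peptide and an HA-type epitope placed within the barrel domain, though neither is listed among the catalogue tags.

The hybrid is one of a set of designs suited to testing how individual strands or groups of strands contribute to the expression, membrane insertion and folding of redesigned outer membrane proteins.
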