>Addgene plasmid #62648 | pJexpress414_OmpA171_H1256 | addgene partial sequence | sequence record 114045 | T7 5'-TAATACGACTCACTATAGGG-3'
TTTGTTTACTTTTAGGAGATAAAACATATGAAAAAGACCGCAATCGCCATCGCAGTGGCACTGGCTGGTT
TCGCTACCGTAGCGCAGGCCGCGCCGAACGACAACACCTGGTATACTGGTGCTAAACTGGGCTGGTCCCA
GTACCACGACACTGGTTTCATCAATAATAATGGCCCGACCCACGAGAACCAGCTGGGCGCTGGTGCTTTT
GGTGGTTACCAGGTGAACCCGTACGTTGGCCTGGAGCTGGGCGTTGACGTTCTCGGTCGTATGCCGTACA
AAGGCAGCGTTGAAAACGGTGCATACAAGGCTCAGGGCTATCAAGCGACGCTGAAAATGGGTGTCCCGAT
CACCGACGACCTGGATATCTATACTCGTCTGGGTGGCATGGTATGGCGTGCAGATACTAAATCCAACGTT
TATGGTAAAAACCACGATACCGGCGTTTCTCCGGTCTTCGCTGGCGGTGTTGAGTACGCGATCACTCCGG
AGATCGCTATGCGTCTGGAAACGCAACACACCAACAACATCGGTGACTACCCATACGATGTTCCAGATTA
CGCGACTCGTCCGGATAACTGGATGGTGTCTCTGGGTGCGTCCTACCGTTTCGGTTGTTGCCCTGGTTGC
TGTCACCATCACCACCATCACTAAAAGCTTCCCCCTAGCATAACCCCTTGGGGCCTCTAAACGGGTCTTG
AGGGGTTTTTTGCCCCTGAGACGCGTCAATCGAGTTCGTACCTAAGGGCGACACCCCATAATTAGCCCGG
GCGAAAGGCCCAGTCTTTCGACTGAGCCTTTCGTTTTATTTGATGCCTGGCAGTTCCCTACTC
